>Addgene plasmid #102709 | pMA_Auxiliary 1 | addgene full sequence | sequence record 201181 | Addgene NGS Result
TCCGGCAAAAAAGGGCAAGGTGTCACCACCCTGCCCTTTTTCTTTAAAACCGAAAAGATTACTTCGCGTT
ATGCAGGCTTCCTCGCTCACTGACTCGCTGCGCTCGGTCGTTCGGCTGCGGCGAGCGGTATCAGCTCACT
CAAAGGCGGTAATACGGTTATCCACAGAATCAGGGGATAACGCAGGAAAGAACATGTGAGCAAAAGGCCA
GCAAAAGGCCAGGAACCGTAAAAAGGCCGCGTTGCTGGCGTTTTTCCACAGGCTCCGCCCCCCTGACGAG
CATCACAAAAATCGACGCTCAAGTCAGAGGTGGCGAAACCCGACAGGACTATAAAGATACCAGGCGTTTC
CCCCTGGAAGCTCCCTCGTGCGCTCTCCTGTTCCGACCCTGCCGCTTACCGGATACCTGTCCGCCTTTCT
CCCTTCGGGAAGCGTGGCGCTTTCTCATAGCTCACGCTGTAGGTATCTCAGTTCGGTGTAGGTCGTTCGC
TCCAAGCTGGGCTGTGTGCACGAACCCCCCGTTCAGCCCGACCGCTGCGCCTTATCCGGTAACTATCGTC
TTGAGTCCAACCCGGTAAGACACGACTTATCGCCACTGGCAGCAGCCACTGGTAACAGGATTAGCAGAGC
GAGGTATGTAGGCGGTGCTACAGAGTTCTTGAAGTGGTGGCCTAACTACGGCTACACTAGAAGAACAGTA
TTTGGTATCTGCGCTCTGCTGAAGCCAGTTACCTTCGGAAAAAGAGTTGGTAGCTCTTGATCCGGCAAAC
AAACCACCGCTGGTAGCGGTGGTTTTTTTGTTTGCAAGCAGCAGATTACGCGCAGAAAAAAAGGATCTCA
AGAAGATCCTTTGATCTTTTCTACGGGGTCTGACGCTCAGTGGAACGAAAACTCACGTTAAGGGATTTTG
GTCATGAGATTATCAAAAAGGATCTTCACCTAGATCCTTTTAAATTAAAAATGAAGTTTTAAATCAATCT
AAAGTATATATGAGTAAACTTGGTCTGACAGCTCGAGGCTTGGATTCTCACCAATAAAAAACGCCCGGCG
GCAACCGAGCGTTCTGAACAAATCCAGATGGAGTTCTGAGGTCATTACTGGATCTATCAACAGGAGTCCA
AGCGAGCTCGATATCAAATTAGAAAAACTCATCGAGCATCAAATGAAACTGCAATTTATTCATATCAGGA
TTATCAATACCATATTTTTGAAAAAGCCGTTTCTGTAATGAAGGAGAAAACTCACCGAGGCAGTTCCATA
GGATGGCAAGATCCTGGTATCGGTCTGCGATTCCGACTCGTCCAACATCAATACAACCTATTAATTTCCC
CTCGTCAAAAATAAGGTTATCAAGTGAGAAATCACCATGAGTGACGACTGAATCCGGTGAGAATGGCAAA
AGTTTATGCATTTCTTTCCAGACTTGTTCAACAGGCCAGCCATTACGCTCGTCATCAAAATCACTCGCAT
CAACCAAACCGTTATTCATTCGTGATTGCGCCTGAGCGAGACGAAATACGCGATCGCTGTTAAAAGGACA
ATTACAAACAGGAATCGAATGCAACCGGCGCAGGAACACTGCCAGCGCATCAACAATATTTTCACCTGAA
TCAGGATATTCTTCTAATACCTGGAATGCTGTTTTCCCTGGGATCGCAGTGGTGAGTAACCATGCATCAT
CAGGAGTACGGATAAAATGCTTGATGGTCGGAAGAGGCATAAATTCCGTCAGCCAGTTTAGTCTGACCAT
CTCATCTGTAACATCATTGGCAACGCTACCTTTGCCATGTTTCAGAAACAACTCTGGCGCATCGGGCTTC
CCATACAATCGGTAGATTGTCGCACCTGATTGCCCGACATTATCGCGAGCCCATTTATACCCATATAAAT
CAGCATCCATGTTGGAATTTAATCGCGGCCTTGAGCAAGACGTTTCCCGTTGAATATGGCTCATTTTAGC
TTCCTTAGCTCCTGAAAATCTCGATAACTCAAAAAATACGCCCGGTAGTGATCTTATTTCATTATGGTGA
AAGTTGGAACCTCTTACGTGCCCGATCAACTCGAGTGCCACCTGACGTCTAAGAAACCATTATTATCATG
ACATTAACCTATAAAAATAGGCGTATCACGAGGCAGAATTTCAGATAAAAAAAATCCTTAGCTTTCGCTA
AGGATGATTTCTGGAATTCCACCTGCATATCAGACGCTAGAGACCGTATGAGGTGGATGGTGTGCTGCGT
GGCCAAACCCATATGCAGGTGCTGCAG
Features (pLannotate 1.2.2; 6 found; start..end, strand, type, name):
      1..58      +  terminator     his operon terminator: This putative transcriptin terminator from the E. coli his operon has a 2-bp deletion introduced during synthesis. Its efficiency has not been determined.
    253..841     -  rep_origin     ori: high-copy-number ColE1/pMB1/pBR322/pUC origin of replication
   1024..1118    -  terminator     lambda t0 terminator: transcription terminator from phage lambda
   1139..1954    -  CDS            KanR: aminoglycoside phosphotransferase; aph(3')-Ia; confers resistance to kanamycin in bacteria or G418 (Geneticin®) in eukaryotes
   1955..2052    -  promoter       cat promoter: promoter of the E. coli cat gene encoding chloramphenicol acetyltransferase
   2138..2181    -  terminator     bacterial terminator: putative bacterial transcription terminator
