[The description below was written by a language model from this plasmid's Addgene catalogue record and pLannotate feature annotations shown in this document.]
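Description:
pMA_Auxiliary 1 is a small bacterial helper plasmid from the Mobius Assembly toolkit, a Golden Gate-based framework for hierarchical DNA assembly. It is built on a self-made derivative of the BioBrick vector pSB1K3 and is classed as a synthetic biology vector. The plasmid is maintained in E. coli at high copy number through a ColE1/pUC-type origin of replication. It is selected with kanamycin via an aph(3')-Ia aminoglycoside phosphotransferase gene, which the annotation places downstream of a cat gene promoter and upstream of a lambda t0 terminator.

The payload is a 72 bp linker sequence, described as Middle-to-End linker 1, cloned between EcoRI and PstI sites that both remain intact. It is not a gene or expression cassette, and the feature table does not annotate it as a separate element. It probably lies in the unannotated region flanked by the his operon terminator and a putative bacterial terminator, elements that insulate the cloning site from read-through transcription in pSB1K3-type backbones. According to the record, the linker assists Level 2 cloning in Mobius Assembly. The name suggests that it bridges a middle position to the end position of the acceptor vector, so that an assembly can be closed when fewer than the full number of units is combined. The record does not spell out the overhangs or the type IIS enzyme sites involved.

The catalogue sizes are inconsistent. The backbone is listed as 2267 bp and the total vector as 2195 bp, whereas the sequenced record covered by the feature table is 2,267 nt, which suggests the two catalogue values were mixed up.
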