Addgene plasmid #102709: pMA_Auxiliary 1
Purpose: Provides the Middle-to-End linker 1 which assists Level 2 cloning in Mobius Assembly
Depositing lab: Naomi Nakayama. Depositing organization: University of Edinburgh. Publication: Mobius Assembly: A versatile Golden-Gate framework towards universal DNA assembly. Andreou AI, Nakayama N. PLoS One. 2018 Jan 2;13(1):e0189892. doi: 10.1371/journal.pone.0189892. eCollection 2018. PubMed 29293531.
Backbone
  Vector backbone: derived from pSB1K3
  Backbone manufacturer: Self-made
  Backbone size w/o insert (bp): 2267
  Total vector size (bp): 2195
  Vector type: Synthetic Biology
Growth in bacteria
  Bacterial resistance: Kanamycin, 50 μg/mL
  Growth temperature: 37°C
  Growth strain: DH5alpha
  Copy number: High Copy
Gene/Insert
  Gene/Insert name: Linker sequence
  Insert size (bp): 72
  Cloning method: Restriction Enzyme; 5′ cloning site EcoRI (not destroyed); 3′ cloning site PstI (not destroyed)
  Sequencing primers: 5′ tgccacctgacgtctaagaa; 3′ attaccgcctttgagtgagc
Terms and licenses: Academic/Nonprofit Terms; Industry Terms: Not Available to Industry
How to cite: pMA_Auxiliary 1 was a gift from Naomi Nakayama (Addgene plasmid # 102709 ; http://n2t.net/addgene:102709 ; RRID:Addgene_102709)
